Addgene plasmid #45892: pcDNA3-HA-Nck1
Depositing lab: Louise Larose. Depositing organization: McGill University. Publication: Modulation of protein translation by Nck-1. Kebache S, Zuo D, Chevet E, Larose L. Proc Natl Acad Sci U S A. 2002 Apr 16;99(8):5406-11. 10.1073/pnas.082483399 PubMed 11959995.
Backbone
  Vector backbone: pCDNA3
  Backbone manufacturer: Invitrogen
  Backbone size w/o insert (bp): 5400
  Vector type: Mammalian Expression
  Selectable markers: Neomycin (select with G418)
Growth in bacteria
  Bacterial resistance: Ampicillin, 100 μg/mL
  Growth temperature: 37°C
  Growth strain: DH5alpha
  Copy number: High Copy
Gene/Insert
  Gene/Insert name: Nck-1 (alt names: NCK1; NCK adaptor protein 1)
  Species: H. sapiens (human)
  Entrez Gene: NCK1 (a.k.a. NCK, NCKalpha, nck-1)
  Promoter: CMV
  Tag / fusion protein: HA (N terminal on insert)
  Cloning method: Restriction Enzyme; 5′ cloning site HindIII (not destroyed); 3′ cloning site EcoRI (not destroyed)
  Sequencing primers: 5′ CMV-F; 3′ BGHrev
Resource information
  A portion of this plasmid was derived from a plasmid made by: The HAtagged Nck-1 construct subcloned into pRK5 was provided by W. Li (Norris Cancer Center, University of Southern California, Los Angeles).
Terms and licenses: Academic/Nonprofit Terms; Industry Terms: Not Available to Industry
Depositor comments: HA-Nck1 was released from provided HA-Nck1 construct with a BamHI/EcoRI digest, subcloned into HAPCRII and then released with HindIII/EcoRI and ligated into pcDNA3. Insert contains Kozak sequence.
How to cite: pcDNA3-HA-Nck1 was a gift from Louise Larose (Addgene plasmid # 45892 ; http://n2t.net/addgene:45892 ; RRID:Addgene_45892)
