[The description below was written by a language model from this plasmid's Addgene catalogue record.]
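Description:
pcDNA3-HA-Nck1 is a mammalian expression plasmid built on the Invitrogen pcDNA3 backbone (about 5.4 kb without insert) that drives expression of human NCK1, the NCK adaptor protein 1, carrying an N-terminal HA epitope tag. It is maintained in E. coli as a high-copy plasmid under ampicillin selection. The backbone also provides a neomycin resistance marker, so transfected mammalian cells can be selected with G418 to obtain stable lines as well as being used for transient expression.

The HA-Nck1 open reading frame sits downstream of the CMV promoter, a strong constitutive promoter in most mammalian cell types. It was inserted between the HindIII and EcoRI sites, both of which remain intact and can be used to excise the cassette. The insert includes a Kozak sequence to support efficient translation initiation. The use of a BGH reverse sequencing primer is consistent with the bovine growth hormone polyadenylation signal that normally follows the pcDNA3 polylinker. According to the depositor's notes, the tagged coding sequence originated from an HA-Nck1 construct in pRK5, was released with BamHI and EcoRI, passed through an intermediate cloning vector, and was then transferred into pcDNA3.

The HA tag allows detection and immunoprecipitation of the exogenous protein with anti-HA antibodies, distinguishing it from endogenous Nck1. The associated publication concerns modulation of protein translation by Nck-1, so the plasmid is suited to overexpression studies of this adaptor's signalling and translational roles in cultured mammalian cells. No feature table was supplied, so the insert size and exact element positions are not stated in the record.
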