>Addgene plasmid #45892 | pcDNA3-HA-Nck1 | addgene partial sequence | sequence record 66183 | CMV-F 5'-CGCAAATGGGCGGTAGGCGTG-3'
AGCAGAGCTCTCTGGCTAACTAGAGAACCCACTGCTTACTGGCTTATCGAAATTAATACGACTCACTATA
GGGAGACCCAAGCTGGCTAGCGTTTAAACTTAAGCTTACTAGTGGTACCATGTATGATGTTCCTGATTAT
GCTAGCCTCGGATCCATGGCA
[171 nt withheld, positions 162-332]
AACAGTGCTCGGAAAGCATCTATTGTGAAAAACCTAAAGGATACCTTAGGCATTGGAAAAGTGAAAAGAA
AACCTAGTGTGCCAGATTCTGCATCTCCTGCTGATGATAGTTTTGTTGACCCAGGGGAACGTCTCTATGA
CCTCAACATGCCCGCTTATGTGAAATTTAACTACATGGCTGAGAGAGAGGATGAATTATCATTGATAAAG
GGGACAAAGGTGATCGTCATGGAGAAATGCAGTGATGGGTGGTGGCGTGGTAGCTACAATGGACAAGTTG
GATGGTTCCCTTCAAACTATGTAACTGAAGAAGGTGACAGTCCTTTGGGTGACCATGTGGGTTCTCTGTC
AGAGAAATTAGCAGCAGTCGTCAATAACCTAAATACTGGGCAAGTGTTGCATGTGGTACAGGCTCTTTAC
CCATTCAGCTCATCTAATGATGAAGAACTTAATTTCGAGAAAGGAGATGTAATGGATGTTATTGAAAAAC
CTGAAAATGACCCAGAGTGGTGGAAATGCAGGAAGATCAATGGTATGGTTGGTC
